>Addgene plasmid #159065 | pMSR:MSMEG_0518:Dendra | addgene full sequence | sequence record 315476 | Addgene NGS Result
TGATAGAGTTTGTCCTCCCTATCAGTGATAGATAGGCTTAAGGAGTAATACGACTCACTATAGGGAGAAG
GAGGCCATTATGGCAGAGGTAGAGTTTCGTGATGTCACACGCAGCTATCCCGGTGGGGTTCAGGCGCTCA
AGGGACTTGATCTCACGGTGGCCGACGGCGAGTTCCTGATCCTGGTCGGGCCTTCCGGCTGCGGCAAGAG
CACGGCGCTGCGAATGCTGGCGGGCCTCGACAAACCGACAGCGGGCGAGATCCGGATCGGCGGTGCCGTC
GTCAACCATCTGTCACCCGGGCAGCGTGACATCGCGATGGTGTTCCAGAACTACGCGCTGTACCCACACA
TGTCGGTGTACCGCAACCTGGCCTATGGGCTGCGCCAAAGGCGCACTCCACGCGCCGAAATCGACCGGCG
CGTGCGGGAAACGGCCGAACTGCTGCAGATCACCGAGTTCCTCGACCGCAAGCCCGGGCAACTGTCCGGC
GGACAACGTCAACGTGTAGCCATGGGACGCGCGTTGGTGCGCGAACCGCAGGCATTCCTGCTCGACGAAC
CCCTGTCGAACCTCGACGCCAAACTGCGCAACCAGGTTCGCGGCGATCTCAAGCGTTTGCACCGAGAGGT
TCCGGTCACGTCGATCTACGTCACCCACGACCAGGTCGAAGCCATGACGCTGGGGGACCGGTTGTGCGTG
ATGTCGCAGGGCGAGGTGCAGCAGATCGGCACCACCGACGACATCTACAACCGGCCCGCCAACACGTTCG
TCGCGGCGTTCATGGGCAGTCCGCCCATGAACCTGATGCCGGGCATCGTGCGGCAGGGTGTGCTGCACGT
CGGCGGGGAATCGGTCACGCCGGTGTCGTGTCCGGAAGGCCCGGTGACCGTGGGTGCCCGACCGGAGCAC
CTCGAACTGAGCCCGGTCTGGGGCGATGGCATGGTGCCGGCACGTGTCGATTTCGTGGAGCCACTCGGCA
GCCACAGTCTGGTGACCGCGCTGTTGGGGGACGATCCCGCGAGTACGACGCGAGTGATCGTGCAGGCGCC
CGCGGACACCGACCTACCGTCGGGCACGCGCATCGGCCTGACACTGCCGCCGCAGCGGACGTATTTCTTC
GATGCCGAGAGCGGAGATGCGCTGACCGCCGCGAGTATGGGGCGTGAGCGCATATCTCTCGCAAAGCTTG
GTGCGGCCGCGGGCAACACGCCTGGCATCAATCTGATCAAGGAGGACATGCGTGTCAAGGTGCATATGGA
GGGCAACGTGAACGGTCACGCCTTCGTGATCGAGGGGGAGGGTAAGGGTAAGCCTTACGAAGGGACCCAG
ACCGCCAACCTCACCGTCAAGGAGGGCGCCCCTCTCCCATTCTCGTACGATATCCTCACTACCGCGGTGC
ATTACGGGAACCGCGTGTTCACCAAGTACCCCGAGGATATCCCTGACTACTTCAAGCAGAGCTTCCCGGA
GGGATACTCCTGGGAGCGGACGATGACCTTCGAAGACAAGGGTATCTGTACGATCCGCAGCGACATCTCG
CTGGAAGGGGACTGTTTCTTCCAGAACGTCCGTTTCAAGGGGACCAACTTTCCGCCGAACGGCCCGGTCA
TGCAGAAGAAGACCCTCAAGTGGGAGCCGAGCACGGAGAAGCTGCACGTTCGGGACGGCCTCCTGGTCGG
CAACATCAACATGGCGCTGCTGCTGGAAGGCGGCGGCCACTACCTATGCGACTTCAAGACCACGTACAAA
GCGAAGAAGGTCGTCCAGCTGCCCGACGCGCACTTCGTGGACCACCGCATCGAAATCCTGGGGAACGATT
CGGACTACAACAAGGTCAAGTTGTACGAGCACGCTGTGGCACGCTATAGCCCGCTCCCGTCGCAGGTCTG
GTTCGAAGGCGGCGGCGGGGAGAACCTGTATTTCCAGGACTACAAGGACGACGACGACAAGTGATTTAAA
TAACCCCTTGGGGCCTCTAAACGGGTCTTGAGGGGTTTTTTGTTAACTAGCGTACGATCGAATTCCTGCA
GCTCACGGTAACTGATGCCGTATTTGCAGTACCAGCGTACGGCCCACAGAATGATGTCACGCTGAAAATG
CCGGCCTTTGAATGGGTTCATGTGCAGCTCCATCAGCAAAAGGGGATGATAAGTTTATCACCACCGACTA
TTTGCAACAGTGCCGTTGATCGTGCTATGATCGACTGATGTCATCAGCGGTGGAGTGCAATGTCGTGCAA
TACGAATGGCGAAAAGCCGAGCTCATCGGTCAGCTTCTCAACCTTGGGGTTACCCCCGGCGGTGTGCTGC
TGGTCCACAGCTCCTTCCGTAGCGTCCGGCCCCTCGAAGATGGGCCACTTGGACTGATCGAGGCCCTGCG
TGCTACGCTGGGTCCGGGAGGGACGCTCGTCATGCCCTCGTGGTCAGGTCTGGACGACGAGCCGTTCGAT
CCTGCCACGTCGCCCGTTACACCGGACCTTGGAGTTGTCTCTGACACATTCTGGCGCCTGCCAAATGTAA
AGCGCAGCGCCCATCCATTTGCCTTTGCGGCAGCGGGGCCACAGGCAGAGCAGATCATCTCTGATCCATT
GCCCCTGCCACCTTACTCGCCTGCAAGCCCGGTCGCCCGTGTCCATGAACTCGATGGGCAGGTACTTCTC
CTCGGCGTGGGACACGATGCCAACACGACGCTGCATCTTGCCGAGTTGATGGCAAAGGTTCCCTATGGGG
TGCCGAGACACTGCACCATTCTTCAGGATGGCAAGTTGGTACGCGTCGATTATCTCGAGAATGACCACTG
CTGTGAGCGCTTTGCCTTGGCGGACAGGTGGCTCAAGGAGAAGAGCCTTCAGAAGGAAGGTCCAGTCGGT
CATGCCTTTGCTCGGTTGATCCGCTCCCGCGACATTGTGGCGACAGCCCTGGGTCAACTGGGCCGAGATC
CGTTGATCTTCCTGCATCCGCCAGAGGCGGGATGCGAAGAATGCGATGCCGCTCGCCAGTCGATTGGCTG
AGCTCATGAGCGGAGAACGAGATGACGTTGGAGGGGCAAGGTCGCGCTGATTGCTGGGGCAACACGGGGG
ATCCACTAGTTCCATGAGCGTCAGACCCCGTAGAAAAGATCAAAGGATCTTCTTGAGATCCTTTTTTTCT
GCGCGTAATCTGCTGCTTGCAAACAAAAAAACCACCGCTACCAGCGGTGGTTTGTTTGCCGGATCAAGAG
CTACCAACTCTTTTTCCGAAGGTAACTGGCTTCAGCAGAGCGCAGATACCAAATACTGTCCTTCTAGTGT
AGCCGTAGTTAGGCCACCACTTCAAGAACTCTGTAGCACCGCCTACATACCTCGCTCTGCTAATCCTGTT
ACCAGTGGCTGCTGCCAGTGGCGATAAGTCGTGTCTTACCGGGTTGGACTCAAGACGATAGTTACCGGAT
AAGGCGCAGCGGTCGGGCTGAACGGGGGGTTCGTGCACACAGCCCAGCTTGGAGCGAACGACCTACACCG
AACTGAGATACCTACAGCGTGAGCTATGAGAAAGCGCCACGCTTCCCGAGGGGAGAAAGGCGGACAGGTA
TCCGGTAAGCGGCAGGGTCGGAACAGGAGAGCGCACGAGGGAGCTTCCAGGGGGAAACGCCTGGTATCTT
TATAGTCCTGTCGGGTTTCGCCACCTCTGACTTGAGCGTCGATTTTTGTGATGCTCGTCAGGGGGGCGGA
GCCTATGGAAAAACGCCAGCAACGCGGCCTTTTTACGGTTCCTGGCCTTTTGCTGGCCTTTTGCTCACAT
GTTCTTTCCTGCGTTATCCCCTGATTCTGTGGATAACCGTATTACCGCCTTTGAGTGAGCTGATACCGCT
CGCCGCAGCCGAACGACCGAGCGCAACGCGTGCGGCCGCGGTACCCGGGGATCCTCTAGAGTCGACCACC
AAGGGCACCATCTCTGCTTGGGCCACCCCGTTGGCCGCAGCCAGCTCGCTGAGAGCCGTGAACGACAGGG
CGAACGCCAGCCCGCCGACGGCGAGGGTTCCGACCGCTGCAACTCCCGGTGCAACCTTGTCCCGGTCTAT
TCTCTTCACTGCACCAGCTCCAATCTGGTGTGAATGCCCCTCGTCTGTTCGCGCAGGCGGGGGGCTCTAT
TCGTTTGTCAGCATCGAAAGTAGCCAGATCAGGGATGCGTTGCAACCGCGTATGCCCAGGTCAGAAGAGT
CGCACAAGAGTTGCAGACCCCTGGAAAGAAAAATGGCCAGAGGGCGAAAACACCCTCTGACCAGCGGAGC
GGGCGACGGGAATCGAACCCGCGTAGCTAGTTTGGAAGAATGGGTGTCTGCCGACCACATATGGGCCGGT
CAAGATAGGTTTTTACCCCCTCTCGGCTGCATCCTCTAAGTGGAAAGAAATTGCAGGTCGTAGAAGCGCG
TTGAAGCCTGAGAGTTGCACAGGAGTTGCAACCCGGTAGCCTTGTTCACGACGAGAGGAGACCTAGTTGG
CACGTCGCGGATGGGGATCGCTGAAGACTCAGCGCAGCGGGAGGATCCAAGCCTCATACGTCAACCCGCA
GGACGGTGTGAGGTACTACGCGCTGCAGACCTACGACAACAAGATGGACGCCGAAGCCTGGCTCGCGGGC
GAGAAGCGGCTCATCGAGATGGAGACCTGGACCCCTCCACAGGACCGGGCGAAGAAGGCAGCCGCCAGCG
CCATCACGCTGGAGGAGTACACCCGGAAGTGGCTCGTGGAGCGCGACCTCGCAGACGGCACCAGGGATCT
GTACAGCGGGCACGCGGAGCGCCGCATCTACCCGGTGCTAGGTGAAGTGGCGGTCACAGAGATGACGCCA
GCTCTGGTGCGTGCGTGGTGGGCCGGGATGGGTAGGAAGCACCCGACTGCCCGCCGGCATGCCTACAACG
TCCTCCGGGCGGTGATGAACACAGCGGTCGAGGACAAGCTGATCGCAGAGAACCCGTGCCGGATCGAGCA
GAAGGCAGCCGATGAGCGCGACGTAGAGGCGCTGACGCCTGAGGAGCTGGACATCGTCGCCGCTGAGATC
TTCGAGCACTACCGGATCGCGGCATACATCCTGGCGTGGACGAGCCTCCGGTTCGGAGAGCTGATCGAGC
TTCGCCGCAAGGACATCGTGGACGACGGCATGACGATGAAGCTCCGGGTGCGCCGTGGCGCTTCCCGCGT
GGGGAACAAGATCGTCGTTGGCAACGCCAAGACCGTCCGGTCGAAGCGTCCTGTGACGGTTCCGCCTCAC
GTCGCGGAGATGATCCGAGCGCACATGAAGGACCGTACGAAGATGAACAAGGGCCCCGAGGCATTCCTGG
TGACCACGACGCAGGGCAACCGGCTGTCGAAGTCCGCGTTCACCAAGTCGCTGAAGCGTGGCTACGCCAA
GATCGGTCGGCCGGAACTCCGCATCCACGACCTCCGCGCTGTCGGCGCTACGTTCGCCGCTCAGGCAGGT
GCGACGACCAAGGAGCTGATGGCCCGTCTCGGTCACACGACTCCTAGGATGGCGATGAAGTACCAGATGG
CGTCTGAGGCCCGCGACGAGGCTATCGCTGAGGCGATGTCCAAGCTGGCCAAGACCTCCTGAAACGCAAA
AAGCCCCCCTCCCAAGGACACTGAGTCCTAAAGAGGGGGGTTTCTTGTCAGTACGCGAAGAACCACGCCT
GGCCGCGAGCGCCAGCACCGCCGCTCTGTGCGGAGACCTGGGCACCAGCCCCGCCGCCGCCAGGAGCATT
GCCGTTCCCGCCAGAAATCTAGACGGTGACCACAACGCGCCCGCTTTGATCGGGGACGTCGAAATATTGG
ATCGTCGGCACCGTCACGGCCGTGGGAGGCGGCACGATCCGCGACGTGATGATCGGCCGCATCCCCACGG
TGCTGCGCAGTGAGCTCTACGCCATCCCGGCGTTGATCTGTGCGTTCGCACGCACAGGCCCGGTGTGAGA
AGGGTCTCTGACGAGCGGGAGAACTCCCTATCAG
Features (pLannotate 1.2.2; 14 found; start..end, strand, type, name):
     15..32      +  promoter       tight TRE promoter (fragment): Tet-responsive promoter PTight, consisting of seven tet operator sequences followed by the minimal CMV promoter
     46..64      +  promoter       T7 promoter: promoter for bacteriophage T7 RNA polymerase
     80..994     +  CDS            malK (fragment): MALK_THELN - Experimental evidence at protein level: Swiss-Prot protein existence level 1. Part of the ABC transporter complex MalEFGK involved in trehalose/maltose import. Responsible for energy coupling to the transport system. From Thermococcus litoralis (strain ATCC 51850 / DSM 5473 / JCM 8560 / NS-C).
   1205..1891    +  CDS            Dendra2: Dendra2 is a photoconvertible green fluorescent protein published in 2006, derived from Dendronephthya sp.. It has high acid sensitivity.
   1931..1951    +  CDS            FLAG (fragment): FLAG® epitope tag, followed by an enterokinase cleavage site
   1960..2002    +  terminator     T7 terminator (fragment): transcription terminator for bacteriophage T7 RNA polymerase
   2208..3008    +  CDS            ApmR: aminoglycoside 3-N-acetyltransferase type IV ; aac(3)IV; confers resistance to apramycin (Paget and Davies, 1996)
   3075..3092    -  misc_feature   MCS (fragment): pBluescript multiple cloning site
   3133..3721    +  rep_origin     ori: high-copy-number ColE1/pMB1/pBR322/pUC origin of replication
   3889..3917    +  misc_feature   MCS (fragment): pUC18/19 multiple cloning site
   4477..5589    +  CDS            33: VINT_BPML5 - Also known as int. Protein inferred from homology: Swiss-Prot protein existence level 3. Integrase is necessary for integration of the phage into the host genome by site-specific recombination. From Mycobacterium phage L5 (Mycobacteriophage L5).
   5651..5755    -  CDS            32 (fragment): VG32_BPML5 - Protein predicted: Swiss-Prot protein existence level 4. From Mycobacterium phage L5 (Mycobacteriophage L5).
   5811..5915    +  CDS            Y4104_STRCO (fragment): Protein inferred from homology: Swiss-Prot protein existence level 3. From Streptomyces coelicolor (strain ATCC BAA-471 / A3(2) / M145).
   5973..8       +  promoter       tight TRE promoter (fragment) (across the origin): Tet-responsive promoter PTight, consisting of seven tet operator sequences followed by the minimal CMV promoter
