[The description below was written by a language model from this plasmid's Addgene catalogue record and pLannotate feature annotations shown in this document.]
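Description:
pMSR:MSMEG_0518:Dendra is a roughly 6 kb shuttle plasmid from a mycobacterial systems resource. It is built on the pMSR:Dendra backbone and catalogued as both a bacterial expression vector and an integrating mycobacterial expression vector that targets the L5 attachment site. In E. coli it replicates from a high-copy ColE1/pUC-type origin and is selected with apramycin through the aac(3)IV acetyltransferase gene. It carries no mycobacterial replication origin. Instead, the annotated mycobacteriophage L5 integrase gene and adjacent L5 phage sequence allow site-specific, single-copy insertion into the mycobacterial chromosome.

The payload is the Mycobacterium smegmatis open reading frame MSMEG_0518, inserted by ligation-independent cloning. It is fused at its C terminus, through a Gly-Ala linker, to the green-to-red photoconvertible fluorescent protein Dendra2 and then a single FLAG epitope. The automated annotation labels part of the insert as a malK fragment. This reflects similarity to an ABC-transporter ATPase subunit and is a homology hint only; the record gives no function for the gene.

Two promoters sit upstream of the fusion. One is the listed pmycTetO promoter, whose tet operator sequences explain the short "TRE" fragment hits flanking the sequence origin and which provides tetracycline-regulatable transcription in mycobacteria. The other is a T7 promoter, paired with a downstream T7 terminator fragment, which supports the stated purpose of T7-driven expression in E. coli.

The construct can therefore be used to localise the tagged protein by fluorescence or photoconversion imaging in mycobacteria, and to detect or purify it through the FLAG tag.
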