Addgene plasmid #159065: pMSR:MSMEG_0518:Dendra
Purpose: T7 expression of C-term fluorescent fusion in E. coli
Depositing lab: Keith Derbyshire & Joseph Wade. Depositing organization: Wadsworth Center, New York State Department of Health. Publication: A Mycobacterial Systems Resource for the Research Community. Judd JA, Canestrari J, Clark R, Joseph A, Lapierre P, Lasek-Nesselquist E, Mir M, Palumbo M, Smith C, Stone M, Upadhyay A, Wirth SE, Dedrick RM, Meier CG, Russell DA, Dills A, Dove E, Kester J, Wolf ID, Zhu J, Rubin ER, Fortune S, Hatfull GF, Gray TA, Wade JT, Derbyshire KM. mBio. 2021 Mar 2;12(2). pii: mBio.02401-20. doi: 10.1128/mBio.02401-20. PubMed 33653882.
Backbone
  Vector backbone: pMSR:Dendra
  Vector type: Bacterial Expression ; Integrating Mycobacterial Expression Vector attL5
Growth in bacteria
  Bacterial resistance: Apramycin, 25 μg/mL
  Growth temperature: 37°C
  Growth strain: DH5alpha
  Copy number: High Copy
Gene/Insert
  Gene/Insert name: MSMEG_0518
  Species: M. smegmatis
  Promoter: pmycTetO
  Tag / fusion protein: Gly-Ala Linker/Dendra2/1x Flag Tag (C terminal on insert)
  Cloning method: Ligation Independent Cloning
  Sequencing primers: 5′ TGATAGAGTTTGTCCTCCCTATCAG; 3′ TCCATATGCACCTTGACACG
Terms and licenses: Academic/Nonprofit Terms; Industry Terms: Not Available to Industry
Depositor comments: NCBI reference sequence: CP000480.1. 5' cloning site: Ase1, destroyed during cloning. 3' cloning site: HindIII, not destroyed during cloning
How to cite: pMSR:MSMEG_0518:Dendra was a gift from Keith Derbyshire & Joseph Wade (Addgene plasmid # 159065 ; http://n2t.net/addgene:159065 ; RRID:Addgene_159065)
