>Addgene plasmid #159065 | pMSR:MSMEG_0518:Dendra | depositor partial sequence | sequence record 307007 | insert sequence
ATGGCAGAGGTAGAGTTTCGTGATGTCACACGCAGCTATCCCGGTGGGGTTCAGGCGCTCAAGGGACTTG
ATCTCACGGTGGCCGACGGCGAGTTCCTGATCCTGGTCGGGCCTTCCGGCTGCGGCAAGAGCACGGCGCT
GCGAATGCTGGCGGGCCTCGACAAACCGACAGCGGGCGAGATCCGGATCGGCGGTGCCGTCGTCAACCAT
CTGTCACCCGGGCAGCGTGACATCGCGATGGTGTTCCAGAACTACGCGCTGTACCCACACATGTCGGTGT
ACCGCAACCTGGCCTATGGGCTGCGCCAAAGGCGCACTCCACGCGCCGAAATCGACCGGCGCGTGCGGGA
AACGGCCGAACTGCTGCAGATCACCGAGTTCCTCGACCGCAAGCCCGGGCAACTGTCCGGCGGACAACGT
CAACGTGTAGCCATGGGACGCGCGTTGGTGCGCGAACCGCAGGCATTCCTGCTCGACGAACCCCTGTCGA
ACCTCGACGCCAAACTGCGCAACCAGGTTCGCGGCGATCTCAAGCGTTTGCACCGAGAGGTTCCGGTCAC
GTCGATCTACGTCACCCACGACCAGGTCGAAGCCATGACGCTGGGGGACCGGTTGTGCGTGATGTCGCAG
GGCGAGGTGCAGCAGATCGGCACCACCGACGACATCTACAACCGGCCCGCCAACACGTTCGTCGCGGCGT
TCATGGGCAGTCCGCCCATGAACCTGATGCCGGGCATCGTGCGGCAGGGTGTGCTGCACGTCGGCGGGGA
ATCGGTCACGCCGGTGTCGTGTCCGGAAGGCCCGGTGACCGTGGGTGCCCGACCGGAGCACCTCGAACTG
AGCCCGGTCTGGGGCGATGGCATGGTGCCGGCACGTGTCGATTTCGTGGAGCCACTCGGCAGCCACAGTC
TGGTGACCGCGCTGTTGGGGGACGATCCCGCGAGTACGACGCGAGTGATCGTGCAGGCGCCCGCGGACAC
CGACCTACCGTCGGGCACGCGCATCGGCCTGACACTGCCGCCGCAGCGGACGTATTTCTTCGATGCCGAG
AGCGGAGATGCGCTGACCGCCGCGAGTATGGGGCGTGAGCGCATATCTCTCGCA
